Addgene plasmid #16866: XE9 Xwnt-8 CSKA
Depositing lab: Randall Moon. Depositing organization: University of Washington. Publication: Interactions between Xwnt-8 and Spemann organizer signaling pathways generate dorsoventral pattern in the embryonic mesoderm of Xenopus. Christian JL, Moon RT. Genes Dev. 1993 Jan. 7(1):13-28. 10.1101/gad.7.1.13 PubMed 8422982.
Backbone
  Vector backbone: CSKA
  Backbone size w/o insert (bp): 4120
  Vector type: Xenopus Expression
Growth in bacteria
  Bacterial resistance: Ampicillin, 100 μg/mL
  Growth temperature: 37°C
  Growth strain: DH5alpha
  Copy number: High Copy
Gene/Insert
  Gene/Insert name: Xwnt-8 (alt name: wnt-8)
  Species: X. laevis (frog)
  Insert size (bp): 1420
  Entrez Gene: wnt8a.L (a.k.a. XELAEV_18017109mg, Xwnt8, wnt-8, wnt8, wnt8a, xwnt-8)
  Tag / fusion protein: myc?
  Cloning method: Restriction Enzyme; 5′ cloning site EcoR1 (unknown if destroyed)
  Sequencing primers: 5′ NA
Terms and licenses: Academic/Nonprofit Terms; Industry Terms: Not Available to Industry
Depositor comments: Insert: EcoR1 fragment of Xwnt-8 cDNA cloned behind Xenopus Cytoskeleton Actin Promoter(1.42 Kb). Plasmid History: Constructed by Jan Christian. Citation: Christian and Moon, Genes and Development 7, 13 (1993)
How to cite: XE9 Xwnt-8 CSKA was a gift from Randall Moon (Addgene plasmid # 16866 ; http://n2t.net/addgene:16866 ; RRID:Addgene_16866)
