[The description below was written by a language model from this plasmid's Addgene catalogue record.]
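Description:
XE9 Xwnt-8 CSKA is a Xenopus expression plasmid built on the CSKA backbone (about 4.1 kb without insert). It carries a roughly 1.42 kb EcoRI fragment of the Xenopus laevis Xwnt-8 cDNA (wnt8a.L) placed downstream of the Xenopus cytoskeletal actin promoter. In bacteria it is maintained as a high-copy plasmid under ampicillin selection. The record does not name the origin of replication or provide a feature map, so other backbone elements such as polyadenylation signals cannot be described from it. The tag field reads "myc?", meaning the depositor was unsure whether a myc epitope is fused to the protein. This should be treated as unconfirmed. It is also not recorded whether the EcoRI cloning site survived.

The point of the design is that Wnt-8 is expressed from plasmid DNA rather than from injected synthetic mRNA. A cytoskeletal actin promoter on DNA introduced into frog embryos is generally silent until zygotic transcription begins at the mid-blastula transition. The ligand is therefore produced later than it would be from injected RNA, which is translated immediately. That timing difference lets post-blastula effects of Wnt signalling be separated from early cleavage-stage effects. The associated publication concerns how Xwnt-8 interacts with Spemann organizer signalling to establish dorsoventral pattern in the embryonic mesoderm, and the plasmid fits misexpression experiments of that kind in Xenopus embryos. The record does not give experimental details beyond the promoter-insert arrangement.
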