>Addgene plasmid #16866 | XE9 Xwnt-8 CSKA | addgene partial sequence | sequence record 23434 | 16866 with Wnt8-R (ccaagccatcgacgaatagt)
TTATCNCTGCAGCCGCCCCATACCCAGCCTCGGCCACCGATGCGGCCATTTCTGGAGTCATCACATCCAC
AGTTATCAAAGTCCCCCATGCTGCAGTTTCTCGTCAGTGTATACATAACTCCCGCTGAGCTAATGGCATG
CACAAAGGAGGTTTCTCTGGTTGCACTTCGAAGTCCATTGTGGGTAGCAAGCTGCAGGGTACTTTCAGGG
CAATTCCATCTTTCCCACGCAAACTGATATTTACACTCCTCAATTCCATTCTGCGCACCCACGGCAACAC
TCGCTGAGTATGTCAGATATGCCTTGGGTCCTGTCATCAGAAAGTTATTGACTGACCATGCTGAGGCAGT
GAAGAATGGGCAGAAGATCAGAAGAGTTGCAAGGATGAACAAAGTGGTGTTTTGCATGATGAAGGCTGCT
ATCCGGGGTAATGCTTGAACAGTATCCTCAGCAAATGAACAAAAAAAAAAAAAAAAAAAAAACGGAATTC
GATATCAAGCTTATCGATACCGTCGACCTCGATCGACGGTATCGGCTGAATGAGAATTTAATAGCGCCAG
TTATCTCTATTTAACGTCACAGGCTTCCAGCCCCGCCTGGCGCCGCGCAGACAGAAGATCACCAAATATG
GGCATCTTTCANAAACACGCCTCGCGATTGGCCGCCTGCTTGANAGAANAGGCGGTACC
